>Addgene plasmid #123895 | MTK8b_008 | addgene full sequence | sequence record 250018 | Addgene NGS Result
TCATGACCAAAATCCCTTAACGTGAGTTTTCGTTCCACTGAGCGTCAGACCCCGTAGAAAAGATCAAAGG
ATCTTCTTGAGATCCTTTTTTTCTGCGCGTAATCTGCTGCTTGCAAACAAAAAAACCACCGCTACCAGCG
GTGGTTTGTTTGCCGGATCAAGAGCTACCAACTCTTTTTCCGAAGGTAACTGGCTTCAGCAGAGCGCAGA
TACCAAATACTGTTCTTCTAGTGTAGCCGTAGTTAGGCCACCACTTCAAGAACTCTGTAGCACCGCCTAC
ATACCTCGCTCTGCTAATCCTGTTACCAGTGGCTGCTGCCAGTGGCGATAAGTCGTGTCTTACCGGGTTG
GACTCAAGACGATAGTTACCGGATAAGGCGCAGCGGTCGGGCTGAACGGGGGGTTCGTGCACACAGCCCA
GCTTGGAGCGAACGACCTACACCGAACTGAGATACCTACAGCGTGAGCTATGAGAAAGCGCCACGCTTCC
CGAAGGGAGAAAGGCGGACAGGTATCCGGTAAGCGGCAGGGTCGGAACAGGAGAGCGCACGAGGGAGCTT
CCAGGGGGAAACGCCTGGTATCTTTATAGTCCTGTCGGGTTTCGCCACCTCTGACTTGAGCGTCGATTTT
TGTGATGCTCGTCAGGGGGGCGGAGCCTATGGAAAAACGCCAGCAACGCGGCCTTTTTACGGTTCCTGGC
CTTTTGCTGGCCTTTTGCTCACATGTTCTTTCCTGCGTTATCCCCTGATTCTGTGGATAACCGTAGTCGG
TCTCACAATCATGGTCATAGCTGTTTCCTGCAACGGAAAGGGCCTAAAATTTTAAGATTAGTATCTAATT
TAAAATGCTACACTTTGGTGGTGTAAACAACGTTCTCAAACGACGTGAGTAAAAAACTCAGATGACCATG
CCCTTAACCTCCTTTTATCCACAGGAAAAGCACTACAAAAACGATCTTAAGTAGTAATAACACGCAGCCT
TGCTGCATAAAATCAGCCCGAGATGAATGCCTGGACTCCCATTTCCCTCCTCCACCCCTATTATAATTAT
TTTGTGACACAAACTCAAGCAGGGTGAAGAGAGAAATCTCACACCTGCTCAATCCCCTGCAGGACAACGC
CCAGACACCAGGTAAAGCCTGGGCACAGAGAGTCCCGCCCACAATCGAGAAGGAGCAACTCGACATGGAG
GCGATGACGCCCTTGAGACCAGACCAATAAAAAACGCCCGGCGGCAACCGAGCGTTCTGAACAAATCCAG
ATGGAGTTCTGAGGTCATTACTGGATCTATCAACAGGAGTCCAAGCGAGCTCGATATCAAATTACGCCCC
GCCCTGCCACTCATCGCAGTACTGTTGTAATTCATTAAGCATTCTGCCGACATGGAAGCCATCACAAACG
GCATGATGAACCTGAATCGCCAGCGGCATCAGCACCTTGTCGCCTTGCGTATAATATTTGCCCATGGTGA
AAACGGGGGCGAAGAAGTTGTCCATATTGGCCACGTTTAAATCAAAACTGGTGAAACTCACCCAGGGATT
GGCTGAAACGAAAAACATATTCTCAATAAACCCTTTAGGGAAATAGGCCAGGTTTTCACCGTAACACGCC
ACATCTTGCGAATATATGTGTAGAAACTGCCGGAAATCGTCGTGGTATTCACTCCAGAGCGATGAAAACG
TTTCAGTTTGCTCATGGAAAACGGTGTAACAAGGGTGAACACTATCCCATATCACCAGCTCACCGTCTTT
CATTGCCATACGAAATTCCGGATGAGCATTCATCAGGCGGGCAAGAATGTGAATAAAGGCCGGATAAAAC
TTGTGCTTATTTTTCTTTACGGTCTTTAAAAAGGCCGTAATATCCAGCTGAACGGTCTGGTTATAGGTAC
ATTGAGCAACTGACTGAAATGCCTCAAAATGTTCTTTACGATGCCATTGGGATATATCAACGGTGGTATA
TCCAGTGATTTTTTTCTCCATTTTAGCTTCCTTAGCTCCTGAAAATCTCGATAACTCAAAAAATACGCCC
GGTAGTGATCTTATTTCATTATGGTGAAAGTTGGAACCTCTTACGTGCCCGATCAA
Features (pLannotate 1.2.2; 4 found; start..end, strand, type, name):
     77..665     +  rep_origin     ori: high-copy-number ColE1/pMB1/pBR322/pUC origin of replication
   1217..1251    -  terminator     lambda t0 terminator: minimal transcription terminator from phage lambda (Scholtissek and Grosse, 1987)
   1325..1981    -  CDS            cat: CAT_ECOLX - Experimental evidence at protein level: Swiss-Prot protein existence level 1. This enzyme is an effector of chloramphenicol resistance in bacteria. From Escherichia coli. This protein is used as a marker in many commonly used cloning vectors, such as pACYC184.
   1982..2079    -  promoter       cat promoter: promoter of the E. coli cat gene encoding chloramphenicol acetyltransferase
