[The description below was written by a language model from this plasmid's Addgene catalogue record and pLannotate feature annotations shown in this document.]
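Description:
MTK8b_008 is a small (about 2.1 kb) part plasmid from the Mammalian Toolkit (MTK), a modular cloning system for hierarchical assembly of genetic circuits in mammalian cells. It is built on the MTK0_027 part-entry backbone and is catalogued as a mammalian expression vector. It has no mammalian expression cassette of its own, however, and serves as a bacterial storage vector for a single reusable DNA part. The annotated features are all bacterial maintenance elements: a high-copy ColE1/pUC-type origin of replication, and a chloramphenicol acetyltransferase (cat) gene driven by its native promoter and followed by the lambda t0 terminator. This cassette confers chloramphenicol resistance for selection in E. coli.

The payload is the insert LA_cROSA, a 500 bp homology arm for the cRosa26 locus, formatted as a type 8b part. The feature table does not annotate it. It presumably lies in the unannotated stretch between the origin and the terminator, which is roughly the right size. The record is not fully consistent about orientation: the purpose statement calls it the 3' homology arm, whereas the depositor's comments list upstream locus homology arms among typical type 8b parts. The species of the locus is not stated, nor are the cloning sites flanking the part.

In the MTK scheme, type 8b parts contribute components of the destination backbone, such as homology arms, resistance cassettes, recognition sites and nuclear markers. This plasmid would therefore be combined with other toolkit parts to build destination vectors in which assembled transcriptional units are flanked by Rosa26 homology, supporting targeted integration of circuits at that locus.
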