Addgene plasmid #123895: MTK8b_008
Purpose: Encodes the 3' 500 bp cRosa26 locus homology arm as a type 8b part to be used in the MTK system
Depositing lab: Hana El-Samad. Depositing organization: University of California, San Francisco (UCSF). Publication: A Toolkit for Rapid Modular Construction of Biological Circuits in Mammalian Cells. Fonseca JP, Bonny AR, Kumar GR, Ng AH, Town J, Wu QC, Aslankoohi E, Chen SY, Dods G, Harrigan P, Osimiri LC, Kistler AL, El-Samad H. ACS Synth Biol. 2019 Nov 15;8(11):2593-2606. doi: 10.1021/acssynbio.9b00322. Epub 2019 Nov 5. PubMed 31686495.
Backbone
  Vector backbone: MTK0_027
  Vector type: Mammalian Expression
Growth in bacteria
  Bacterial resistance: Chloramphenicol, 25 μg/mL
  Growth temperature: 37°C
  Growth strain: DH5alpha
  Copy number: Unknown
Gene/Insert
  Gene/Insert name: LA_cROSA
  Cloning method: Restriction Enzyme; 5′ cloning site unknown (unknown if destroyed); 3′ cloning site unknown (unknown if destroyed)
Terms and licenses: Academic/Nonprofit Terms; Industry Terms: Not Available to Industry
Depositor comments: Type 8b parts can be components of the destination backbone such as locus upstream homology arms, resistance cassette, recognition sites, and nuclear marker in the MTK Please visit https://www.biorxiv.org/content/10.1101/506188v2 for BioRxiv preprint
How to cite: MTK8b_008 was a gift from Hana El-Samad (Addgene plasmid # 123895 ; http://n2t.net/addgene:123895 ; RRID:Addgene_123895)
